Addgene plasmid #194833: MAC-C Sars-CoV-2 S_D614G
Purpose: Sars-CoV-2 S_D614G in MAC-C destination vector
Depositing lab: Markku Varjosalo. Depositing organization: University of Helsinki, Institute of Biotechnology. Publication: The comprehensive SARS-CoV-2 ‘hijackome’ knowledge base— reveals significant changes in host cell protein expression and activation by multiple SARS-CoV-2 variants. Varjosalo M, Huuskonen S, Liu X, Redchuk T, Salokas K, Lundberg R, Maljanen S, Belik M, Reinholm A, Kolehmainen P, Tripathi G, Laine P, Belanov S, Auvinen P, Vartiainen M, Laine L, Österlund P, Julkkunen I, Kakkola L. 10 May 2024, Research Square 10.21203/rs.3.rs-4322477/v1.
Backbone
  Vector backbone: MAC-tag-C (#108077)
  Vector type: Mammalian Expression
  Selectable markers: Hygromycin
Growth in bacteria
  Bacterial resistance: Ampicillin, 100 μg/mL
  Growth temperature: 37°C
  Growth strain: DH5alpha
  Copy number: High Copy
Gene/Insert
  Gene/Insert name: S_D614G (alt name: Spike protein D614G)
  Species: Sars-CoV-2
  Mutation: D614G
  Entrez Gene: S (a.k.a. GU280_gp02, spike glycoprotein)
  Tag / fusion protein: MAC-C (C terminal on backbone)
Terms and licenses: Academic/Nonprofit Terms; Industry Terms
Depositor comments: Please visit https://doi.org/10.21203/rs.3.rs-4322477/v1 for preprint.
How to cite: MAC-C Sars-CoV-2 S_D614G was a gift from Markku Varjosalo (Addgene plasmid # 194833 ; http://n2t.net/addgene:194833 ; RRID:Addgene_194833)
