[The description below was written by a language model from this plasmid's Addgene catalogue record and pLannotate feature annotations shown in this document.]
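Description:
MAC-C Sars-CoV-2 S_D614G is a 10.1 kb mammalian expression plasmid in which the SARS-CoV-2 spike glycoprotein carrying the D614G substitution has been placed into the MAC-tag-C Gateway destination backbone. It is maintained in E. coli as a high-copy plasmid through a ColE1/pUC-type origin and an ampicillin resistance gene. Short annotated fragments of f1 ori, lac regulatory elements, lacI, ble and an RSF origin appear to be backbone remnants rather than functional modules.

The spike coding sequence sits between attB1 and attB2 sites, the scars left by Gateway recombination. It is driven by the CMV immediate-early enhancer and promoter. Directly downstream of the promoter are short matches to tet operator-containing promoters, which suggests a tetracycline-regulatable CMV/TetO arrangement, although the catalogue entry does not state that expression is inducible. After attB2 comes the backbone-encoded C-terminal MAC tag. The feature table captures only its E. coli BirA-derived biotin ligase portion, and the region between attB2 and birA is unannotated, so any additional tag components are not identified in the record. A bGH polyadenylation signal ends the transcription unit. A biotin ligase fused to the bait allows proximity-dependent biotinylation of neighbouring proteins.

An FRT site lies immediately upstream of a hygromycin resistance gene that has an SV40 poly(A) signal and no intact promoter of its own. This layout is typical of FLP-mediated integration into a genomic FRT landing site, with hygromycin selection yielding stable isogenic cell lines. The associated publication maps how SARS-CoV-2 variant proteins affect host cell proteins, which fits use of this construct as a spike D614G bait for interaction proteomics.
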