Features (pLannotate 1.2.2; 25 found; start..end, strand, type, name):
      1..589     -  rep_origin     ori: high-copy-number ColE1/pMB1/pBR322/pUC origin of replication
    760..1620    -  CDS            AmpR: β-lactamase; bla; confers resistance to ampicillin, carbenicillin, and related antibiotics
   1621..1725    -  promoter       AmpR promoter: bla
   1784..1836    -  misc_feature   bom (fragment): basis of mobility region from pBR322
   1991..2370    +  enhancer       CMV enhancer: human cytomegalovirus immediate early enhancer
   2371..2574    +  promoter       CMV promoter: human cytomegalovirus (CMV) immediate early promoter
   2576..2595    +  promoter       PLtetO-1 promoter (fragment): modified phage lambda PL promoter with tet operator sites (Lutz and Bujard, 1997)
   2597..2616    +  promoter       PLtetO-1 promoter (fragment): modified phage lambda PL promoter with tet operator sites (Lutz and Bujard, 1997)
   2624..2657    +  promoter       TRE3GV promoter (fragment): 3rd-generation Tet-responsive promoter that can be activated by binding of Tet-On® 3G, optimized for retroviral and lentiviral vectors
   2793..2810    +  protein_bind   attB1 (fragment): mutant version of attB; core recombination site for the Gateway® BP reaction BP Clonase™
   2816..6634    +  CDS            S: SPIKE_SARS2 - Experimental evidence at protein level: Swiss-Prot protein existence level 1. [Spike glycoprotein]: May down-regulate host tetherin (BST2) by lysosomal degradation, thereby counteracting its antiviral activity. From Severe acute respiratory syndrome coronavirus 2 (2019-nCoV) (SARS-CoV-2).
   6636..6660    -  protein_bind   attB2: mutant version of attB; recombination site for the Gateway® BP reaction BP Clonase™
   6848..7807    +  CDS            birA: BIRA_ECOLI - Also known as bioR, dhbB. Experimental evidence at protein level: Swiss-Prot protein existence level 1. Acts both as a biotin--[acetyl-CoA-carboxylase] ligase and a biotin-operon repressor. In the presence of ATP, BirA activates biotin to form the BirA-biotinyl-5'-adenylate (BirA-bio-5'-AMP or holoBirA) complex. HoloBirA can either transfer the biotinyl moiety to the biotin carboxyl carrier protein (BCCP) subunit of acetyl-CoA carboxylase, or bind to the biotin operator site and inhibit transcription of the operon. From Escherichia coli (strain K12).
   7857..8081    +  polyA_signal   bGH poly(A) signal: bovine growth hormone polyadenylation signal
   8085..8106    +  promoter       SV40 promoter (fragment): SV40 enhancer and early promoter
   8127..8360    +  rep_origin     f1 ori (fragment) (sequence partly withheld): f1 bacteriophage origin of replication; arrow indicates direction of (+) strand synthesis
   8365..8412    +  protein_bind   FRT: FLP-mediated recombination occurs in the 8-bp core sequence TCTAGAAA (Turan and Bode, 2011). FLP recombinase from the Saccharomyces cerevisiae 2μ plasmid
   8420..9442    +  CDS            HygR: aminoglycoside phosphotransferase from E. coli; aph(4)-Ia; confers resistance to hygromycin
   9452..9577    +  CDS            ble (fragment): BLE_KLEPN - Experimental evidence at protein level: Swiss-Prot protein existence level 1. Binding protein with a strong affinity to the bleomycin family of antibiotics. Binds to CL990; an antimitotic-antibiotic compound. From Klebsiella pneumoniae.
   9572..9693    +  polyA_signal   SV40 poly(A) signal: SV40 polyadenylation signal
   9766..9782    -  protein_bind   lac operator: The lac repressor binds to the lac operator to inhibit transcription in E. coli. This inhibition can be relieved by adding lactose or isopropyl-β-D-thiogalactopyranoside (IPTG). lac repressor encoded by lacI
   9790..9820    -  promoter       lac promoter: promoter for the E. coli lac operon
   9835..9856    -  protein_bind   CAP binding site: CAP binding activates transcription in the presence of cAMP. E. coli catabolite activator protein
   9869..9961    -  CDS            lacI (fragment): lac repressor; lacI; The lac repressor binds to the lac operator to inhibit transcription in E. coli. This inhibition can be relieved by adding lactose or isopropyl-β-D-thiogalactopyranoside (IPTG).
   9963..10096   -  rep_origin     RSF ori (fragment): Plasmids containing the RSF 1030 origin of replication can be propagated in E. coli cells that contain additional plasmids with compatible origins.
>Addgene plasmid #194833 | MAC-C Sars-CoV-2 S_D614G | addgene full sequence | sequence record 384067 | Addgene NGS Result
TTTCCATAGGCTCCGCCCCCCTGACGAGCATCACAAAAATCGACGCTCAAGTCAGAGGTGGCGAAACCCG
ACAGGACTATAAAGATACCAGGCGTTTCCCCCTGGAAGCTCCCTCGTGCGCTCTCCTGTTCCGACCCTGC
CGCTTACCGGATACCTGTCCGCCTTTCTCCCTTCGGGAAGCGTGGCGCTTTCTCATAGCTCACGCTGTAG
GTATCTCAGTTCGGTGTAGGTCGTTCGCTCCAAGCTGGGCTGTGTGCACGAACCCCCCGTTCAGCCCGAC
CGCTGCGCCTTATCCGGTAACTATCGTCTTGAGTCCAACCCGGTAAGACACGACTTATCGCCACTGGCAG
CAGCCACTGGTAACAGGATTAGCAGAGCGAGGTATGTAGGCGGTGCTACAGAGTTCTTGAAGTGGTGGCC
TAACTACGGCTACACTAGAAGAACAGTATTTGGTATCTGCGCTCTGCTGAAGCCAGTTACCTTCGGAAAA
AGAGTTGGTAGCTCTTGATCCGGCAAACAAACCACCGCTGGTAGCGGTGGTTTTTTTGTTTGCAAGCAGC
AGATTACGCGCAGAAAAAAAGGATCTCAAGAAGATCCTTTGATCTTTTCTACGGGGTCTGACGCTCAGTG
GAACGAAAACTCACGTTAAGGGATTTTGGTCATGAGATTATCAAAAAGGATCTTCACCTAGATCCTTTTA
AATTAAAAATGAAGTTTTAAATCAATCTAAAGTATATATGAGTAAACTTGGTCTGACAGTTACCAATGCT
TAATCAGTGAGGCACCTATCTCAGCGATCTGTCTATTTCGTTCATCCATAGTTGCCTGACTCCCCGTCGT
GTAGATAACTACGATACGGGAGGGCTTACCATCTGGCCCCAGTGCTGCAATGATACCGCGAGACCCACGC
TCACCGGCTCCAGATTTATCAGCAATAAACCAGCCAGCCGGAAGGGCCGAGCGCAGAAGTGGTCCTGCAA
CTTTATCCGCCTCCATCCAGTCTATTAATTGTTGCCGGGAAGCTAGAGTAAGTAGTTCGCCAGTTAATAG
TTTGCGCAACGTTGTTGCCATTGCTACAGGCATCGTGGTGTCACGCTCGTCGTTTGGTATGGCTTCATTC
AGCTCCGGTTCCCAACGATCAAGGCGAGTTACATGATCCCCCATGTTGTGCAAAAAAGCGGTTAGCTCCT
TCGGTCCTCCGATCGTTGTCAGAAGTAAGTTGGCCGCAGTGTTATCACTCATGGTTATGGCAGCACTGCA
TAATTCTCTTACTGTCATGCCATCCGTAAGATGCTTTTCTGTGACTGGTGAGTACTCAACCAAGTCATTC
TGAGAATAGTGTATGCGGCGACCGAGTTGCTCTTGCCCGGCGTCAATACGGGATAATACCGCGCCACATA
GCAGAACTTTAAAAGTGCTCATCATTGGAAAACGTTCTTCGGGGCGAAAACTCTCAAGGATCTTACCGCT
GTTGAGATCCAGTTCGATGTAACCCACTCGTGCACCCAACTGATCTTCAGCATCTTTTACTTTCACCAGC
GTTTCTGGGTGAGCAAAAACAGGAAGGCAAAATGCCGCAAAAAAGGGAATAAGGGCGACACGGAAATGTT
GAATACTCATACTCTTCCTTTTTCAATATTATTGAAGCATTTATCAGGGTTATTGTCTCATGAGCGGATA
CATATTTGAATGTATTTAGAAAAATAAACAAATAGGGGTTCCGCGCACATTTCCCCGAAAAGTGCCACCT
GACGTCGACGGATCGGGAGATCTCCCGATCCCCTATGGTGCACTCTCAGTACAATCTGCTCTGATGCCGC
ATAGTTAAGCCAGTATCTGCTCCCTGCTTGTGTGTTGGAGGTCGCTGAGTAGTGCGCGAGCAAAATTTAA
GCTACAACAAGGCAAGGCTTGACCGACAATTGCATGAAGAATCTGCTTAGGGTTAGGCGTTTTGCGCTGC
TTCGCGATGTACGGGCCAGATATACGCGTTGACATTGATTATTGACTAGTTATTAATAGTAATCAATTAC
GGGGTCATTAGTTCATAGCCCATATATGGAGTTCCGCGTTACATAACTTACGGTAAATGGCCCGCCTGGC
TGACCGCCCAACGACCCCCGCCCATTGACGTCAATAATGACGTATGTTCCCATAGTAACGCCAATAGGGA
CTTTCCATTGACGTCAATGGGTGGAGTATTTACGGTAAACTGCCCACTTGGCAGTACATCAAGTGTATCA
TATGCCAAGTACGCCCCCTATTGACGTCAATGACGGTAAATGGCCCGCCTGGCATTATGCCCAGTACATG
ACCTTATGGGACTTTCCTACTTGGCAGTACATCTACGTATTAGTCATCGCTATTACCATGGTGATGCGGT
TTTGGCAGTACATCAATGGGCGTGGATAGCGGTTTGACTCACGGGGATTTCCAAGTCTCCACCCCATTGA
CGTCAATGGGAGTTTGTTTTGGCACCAAAATCAACGGGACTTTCCAAAATGTCGTAACAACTCCGCCCCA
TTGACGCAAATGGGCGGTAGGCGTGTACGGTGGGAGGTCTATATAAGCAGAGCTCTCCCTATCAGTGATA
GAGATCTCCCTATCAGTGATAGAGATCGTCGACGAGCTCGTTTAGTGAACCGTCAGATCGCCTGGAGACG
CCATCCACGCTGTTTTGACCTCCATAGAAGACACCGGGACCGATCCAGCCTCCGGACTCTAGCGTTTAAA
CTTAAGCTTGGTACCGAGCTCGGATCCACTAGTCCAGTGTGGTGGAATTCTGCAGATATCAACAAGTTTG
TACAAAAAAGTTGGCATGTTCGTGTTCCTGGTGCTGCTGCCACTGGTGAGCTCCCAGTGCGTGAACCTGA
CCACCAGAACCCAGCTGCCACCTGCCTACACCAACTCCTTCACCAGGGGCGTGTACTACCCAGACAAGGT
GTTCAGATCCAGCGTGCTGCACTCTACCCAGGACCTGTTCCTGCCATTCTTCTCTAACGTGACCTGGTTC
CACGCCATCCACGTGTCTGGAACCAACGGCACCAAGAGATTCGACAACCCAGTGCTGCCATTCAACGACG
GCGTGTACTTCGCTTCTACCGAGAAGTCTAACATCATCAGGGGTTGGATCTTCGGAACCACCCTGGACTC
TAAGACCCAGTCTCTGCTGATCGTGAACAACGCTACCAACGTGGTGATCAAGGTGTGCGAGTTCCAGTTC
TGCAACGACCCATTCCTGGGAGTGTACTACCACAAGAACAACAAGTCTTGGATGGAAAGCGAGTTCAGGG
TGTACAGCTCTGCTAACAACTGCACCTTCGAGTACGTGTCTCAGCCTTTCCTGATGGACCTGGAAGGAAA
GCAGGGAAACTTCAAGAACCTGAGAGAGTTCGTGTTCAAGAACATCGACGGTTACTTCAAGATATACAGC
AAGCACACCCCAATCAACCTGGTGAGGGACCTGCCACAGGGTTTCTCTGCTCTGGAGCCCCTGGTGGACC
TGCCAATCGGCATCAACATCACCAGGTTCCAGACCCTGCTGGCTCTGCACAGGTCTTACCTGACCCCAGG
CGACAGCAGCTCTGGATGGACCGCCGGCGCCGCTGCTTACTACGTGGGATACCTGCAGCCAAGGACCTTC
CTGCTGAAGTACAACGAAAACGGCACCATCACCGACGCCGTGGACTGCGCTCTGGACCCACTGTCTGAGA
CCAAGTGCACCCTGAAGTCTTTCACCGTGGAAAAGGGAATCTACCAGACCAGCAACTTCCGCGTGCAGCC
CACCGAGTCTATCGTGAGATTCCCAAACATCACCAACCTGTGCCCATTCGGAGAAGTGTTCAACGCTACC
AGGTTCGCCAGCGTGTACGCTTGGAACAGGAAGAGAATCAGCAACTGCGTGGCCGACTACTCTGTGCTGT
ACAACTCTGCCTCCTTCTCCACCTTCAAGTGCTACGGCGTGTCCCCAACCAAGCTGAACGACCTGTGCTT
CACCAACGTGTACGCTGACTCCTTCGTGATCAGAGGAGACGAAGTGAGACAGATCGCTCCCGGTCAGACC
GGAAAGATCGCCGACTACAACTACAAGCTGCCAGACGACTTCACCGGTTGCGTGATCGCTTGGAACTCTA
ACAACCTGGACTCTAAGGTGGGAGGCAACTACAACTACCTGTACAGGCTGTTCCGCAAGAGCAACCTGAA
GCCTTTCGAAAGGGACATCAGCACCGAAATCTACCAGGCTGGATCTACCCCATGCAACGGAGTGGAAGGA
TTCAACTGCTACTTCCCTCTGCAGTCTTACGGATTCCAGCCAACCAACGGAGTGGGATACCAGCCATACA
GAGTGGTGGTGCTGTCTTTCGAGCTGCTGCACGCTCCTGCTACCGTGTGCGGACCAAAGAAGTCTACCAA
CCTGGTGAAGAACAAGTGCGTGAACTTCAACTTCAACGGACTGACCGGAACCGGAGTGCTGACCGAATCC
AACAAGAAGTTCCTGCCTTTCCAGCAGTTCGGTAGAGACATCGCCGACACCACCGACGCTGTGAGAGACC
CACAGACCCTGGAAATCCTGGACATCACCCCCTGCTCTTTCGGAGGAGTGAGCGTGATCACCCCAGGAAC
CAACACCTCCAACCAGGTGGCCGTGCTGTACCAGGGCGTGAACTGCACCGAAGTGCCAGTGGCCATCCAC
GCTGACCAGCTGACCCCAACCTGGAGAGTGTACAGCACCGGATCTAACGTGTTCCAGACCCGTGCCGGCT
GCCTGATCGGAGCCGAGCACGTGAACAACTCCTACGAATGCGACATCCCAATCGGAGCTGGCATCTGCGC
TTCTTACCAGACCCAGACCAACAGCCCAAGAAGGGCCAGATCCGTGGCCTCTCAGAGCATCATCGCCTAC
ACCATGAGCCTGGGCGCTGAAAACAGCGTGGCTTACAGCAACAACTCTATCGCCATCCCAACCAACTTCA
CCATCTCTGTGACCACCGAAATCCTGCCAGTGAGCATGACCAAGACCAGCGTGGACTGCACCATGTACAT
CTGCGGAGACTCTACCGAATGCTCTAACCTGCTGCTGCAGTACGGCAGCTTCTGCACCCAGCTGAACCGC
GCTCTGACCGGAATCGCTGTGGAGCAGGACAAGAACACCCAGGAAGTGTTCGCTCAGGTGAAGCAGATAT
ACAAGACCCCACCTATCAAGGACTTCGGAGGATTCAACTTCTCTCAGATCCTGCCCGACCCATCTAAGCC
CTCTAAGAGGTCTTTCATCGAAGACCTGCTGTTCAACAAGGTGACCCTGGCCGACGCCGGTTTCATCAAG
CAGTACGGTGACTGCCTGGGAGACATCGCCGCTAGAGACCTGATCTGCGCCCAGAAGTTCAACGGTCTGA
CCGTGCTGCCACCACTGCTGACCGACGAGATGATCGCCCAGTACACCTCTGCCCTGCTGGCTGGAACCAT
CACCTCTGGTTGGACCTTCGGAGCTGGCGCCGCCCTGCAGATCCCATTCGCTATGCAGATGGCCTACCGT
TTCAACGGTATCGGAGTGACCCAGAACGTGCTGTACGAAAACCAGAAGCTGATCGCTAACCAGTTCAACT
CTGCTATCGGAAAGATCCAGGACTCCCTGTCCTCTACCGCTTCTGCCCTGGGAAAGCTGCAGGACGTGGT
GAACCAGAACGCCCAGGCCCTGAACACCCTGGTGAAGCAGCTGTCTTCTAACTTCGGAGCCATCTCCTCT
GTGCTGAACGACATCCTGTCTAGGCTGGACAAGGTGGAAGCCGAGGTGCAGATCGACAGACTGATCACCG
GAAGACTGCAGTCTCTGCAGACCTACGTGACCCAGCAGCTGATCAGGGCCGCTGAAATCAGAGCTTCTGC
CAACCTGGCTGCCACCAAGATGTCCGAATGCGTGCTGGGCCAGTCTAAGAGGGTGGACTTCTGCGGAAAG
GGATACCACCTGATGTCCTTCCCACAGTCTGCTCCACACGGAGTGGTGTTCCTGCACGTGACCTACGTGC
CCGCCCAGGAAAAGAACTTCACCACCGCCCCAGCTATCTGCCACGACGGAAAGGCTCACTTCCCCAGGGA
GGGAGTGTTCGTGTCTAACGGAACCCACTGGTTCGTGACCCAGAGGAACTTCTACGAGCCACAGATCATC
ACCACCGACAACACCTTCGTGTCTGGAAACTGCGACGTGGTGATCGGAATCGTGAACAACACCGTGTACG
ACCCACTGCAGCCAGAACTGGACTCTTTCAAGGAGGAACTGGACAAGTACTTCAAGAACCACACCTCTCC
AGACGTGGACCTGGGAGACATCTCCGGAATCAACGCCTCTGTGGTGAACATCCAGAAGGAAATCGACAGA
CTGAACGAGGTGGCCAAGAACCTGAACGAATCTCTGATCGACCTGCAGGAACTGGGAAAGTACGAGCAGT
ACATCAAGTGGCCCTGGTACATCTGGCTGGGTTTCATCGCTGGTCTGATCGCTATCGTGATGGTGACCAT
CATGCTGTGCTGCATGACCTCTTGCTGCTCTTGCCTGAAGGGATGCTGCTCTTGCGGATCTTGCTGCAAG
TTCGACGAGGACGACTCCGAGCCTGTGCTGAAGGGTGTGAAGCTGCACTACACCTACCCAACTTTCTTGT
ACAAAGTGGTTGATATCAAGGCCGCCGACATCACCAGCCTGTACAAGAAAGTGGGGTGGAGCCATCCCCA
GTTCGAGAAGGGCGGAGGATCTGGCGGCGGAAGCGGCGGAGGAAGCTGGTCCCACCCTCAGTTTGAGAAA
GGCACCGAGCTGGGCAGCACCATGGCCAGCTACCCCTACGACGTGCCCGACTACGCCAAGGACAACACCG
TGCCCCTGAAGCTGATCGCCCTGCTGGCCAACGGCGAGTTCCACTCTGGCGAGCAGCTGGGCGAGACACT
GGGCATGAGCAGAGCCGCCATCAACAAGCACATCCAGACCCTGCGGGACTGGGGCGTGGACGTGTTCACA
GTGCCCGGCAAGGGCTACAGCCTGCCCGAGCCCATCCAGCTGCTGAACGCCAAGCAGATCCTGGGCCAGC
TGGATGGCGGATCTGTGGCCGTGCTGCCCGTGATCGACAGCACCAACCAGTATCTGCTCGACCGGATCGG
CGAGCTGAAGTCCGGCGACGCCTGTATCGCCGAGTACCAGCAGGCCGGCAGAGGCGGCAGGGGCAGAAAG
TGGTTCAGCCCCTTCGGCGCCAACCTGTACCTGAGCATGTTCTGGAGACTGGAACAGGGCCCAGCCGCCG
CTATTGGCCTGAGCCTGGTCATCGGCATCGTGATGGCCGAGGTGCTGCGGAAGCTGGGCGCCGACAAAGT
GCGCGTGAAGTGGCCCAACGACCTGTATCTGCAGGACCGGAAGCTGGCCGGCATCCTGGTGGAACTGACC
GGCAAAACAGGCGACGCCGCCCAGATCGTGATCGGCGCTGGCATCAACATGGCCATGCGGCGGGTGGAAG
AGAGCGTGGTCAACCAGGGCTGGATCACCCTGCAGGAAGCCGGCATCAACCTGGACCGGAACACCCTGGC
CGCCATGCTGATCAGAGAGCTGAGAGCCGCCCTGGAACTGTTCGAGCAGGAAGGCCTGGCCCCCTACCTG
AGCAGATGGGAGAAGCTGGACAACTTCATCAACCGGCCCGTGAAACTGATCATCGGCGACAAAGAGATCT
TCGGCATCAGCCGGGGCATCGACAAGCAGGGGGCCCTGCTCCTGGAACAGGACGGCATCATCAAGCCCTG
GATGGGCGGCGAGATCAGCCTGCGGAGCGCCGAGAAGTGATGACTCGAGTCTAGAGGGCCCGTTTAAACC
CGCTGATCAGCCTCGACTGTGCCTTCTAGTTGCCAGCCATCTGTTGTTTGCCCCTCCCCCGTGCCTTCCT
TGACCCTGGAAGGTGCCACTCCCACTGTCCTTTCCTAATAAAATGAGGAAATTGCATCGCATTGTCTGAG
TAGGTGTCATTCTATTCTGGGGGGTGGGGTGGGGCAGGACAGCAAGGGGGAGGATTGGGAAGACAATAGC
AGGCATGCTGGGGATGCGGTGGGCTCTATGGCTTCTGAGGCGGAAAGAACCAGCTGGGGCTCTAGGGGGT
ATCCCC
[124 nt withheld, positions 8127-8250]
C
[91 nt withheld, positions 8252-8342]
AGGGTGATGGTTCACGTACCTAGAAGTTCCTATTCCGAAGTTCCTATTCTCTAGAAAGTATAGGAACTTC
CTTGGCCAAAAAGCCTGAACTCACCGCGACGTCTGTCGAGAAGTTTCTGATCGAAAAGTTCGACAGCGTC
TCCGACCTGATGCAGCTCTCGGAGGGCGAAGAATCTCGTGCTTTCAGCTTCGATGTAGGAGGGCGTGGAT
ATGTCCTGCGGGTAAATAGCTGCGCCGATGGTTTCTACAAAGATCGTTATGTTTATCGGCACTTTGCATC
GGCCGCGCTCCCGATTCCGGAAGTGCTTGACATTGGGGAATTCAGCGAGAGCCTGACCTATTGCATCTCC
CGCCGTGCACAGGGTGTCACGTTGCAAGACCTGCCTGAAACCGAACTGCCCGCTGTTCTGCAGCCGGTCG
CGGAGGCCATGGATGCGATCGCTGCGGCCGATCTTAGCCAGACGAGCGGGTTCGGCCCATTCGGACCGCA
AGGAATCGGTCAATACACTACATGGCGTGATTTCATATGCGCGATTGCTGATCCCCATGTGTATCACTGG
CAAACTGTGATGGACGACACCGTCAGTGCGTCCGTCGCGCAGGCTCTCGATGAGCTGATGCTTTGGGCCG
AGGACTGCCCCGAAGTCCGGCACCTCGTGCACGCGGATTTCGGCTCCAACAATGTCCTGACGGACAATGG
CCGCATAACAGCGGTCATTGACTGGAGCGAGGCGATGTTCGGGGATTCCCAATACGAGGTCGCCAACATC
TTCTTCTGGAGGCCGTGGTTGGCTTGTATGGAGCAGCAGACGCGCTACTTCGAGCGGAGGCATCCGGAGC
TTGCAGGATCGCCGCGGCTCCGGGCGTATATGCTCCGCATTGGTCTTGACCAACTCTATCAGAGCTTGGT
TGACGGCAATTTCGATGATGCAGCTTGGGCGCAGGGTCGATGCGACGCAATCGTCCGATCCGGAGCCGGG
ACTGTCGGGCGTACACAAATCGCCCGCAGAAGCGCGGCCGTCTGGACCGATGGCTGTGTAGAAGTACTCG
CCGATAGTGGAAACCGACGCCCCAGCACTCGTCCGAGGGCAAAGGAATAGCACGTACTACGAGATTTCGA
TTCCACCGCCGCCTTCTATGAAAGGTTGGGCTTCGGAATCGTTTTCCGGGACGCCGGCTGGATGATCCTC
CAGCGCGGGGATCTCATGCTGGAGTTCTTCGCCCACCCCAACTTGTTTATTGCAGCTTATAATGGTTACA
AATAAAGCAATAGCATCACAAATTTCACAAATAAAGCATTTTTTTCACTGCATTCTAGTTGTGGTTTGTC
CAAACTCATCAATGTATCTTATCATGTCTGTATACCGTCGACCTCTAGCTAGAGCTTGGCGTAATCATGG
TCATAGCTGTTTCCTGTGTGAAATTGTTATCCGCTCACAATTCCACACAACATACGAGCCGGAAGCATAA
AGTGTAAAGCCTGGGGTGCCTAATGAGTGAGCTAACTCACATTAATTGCGTTGCGCTCACTGCCCGCTTT
CCAGTCGGGAAACCTGTCGTGCCAGCTGCATTAATGAATCGGCCAACGCGCGGGGAGAGGCGGTTTGCGT
ATTGGGCGCTCTTCCGCTTCCTCGCTCACTGACTCGCTGCGCTCGGTCGTTCGGCTGCGGCGAGCGGTAT
CAGCTCACTCAAAGGCGGTAATACGGTTATCCACAGAATCAGGGGATAACGCAGGAAAGAACATGTGAGC
AAAAGGCCAGCAAAAGGCCAGGAACCGTAAAAAGGCCGCGTTGCTGGCGTT
